>Addgene plasmid #108756 | pBW2273_pCAG-PV1-FKBP-L1-FlpO-28C-NLS-BGHpA | depositor full sequence | sequence record 205037 | Full Sequence
CCCAAGCTTGGCGTAATCATGGTCATAGCTGTTTCCTGTGTGAAATTGTTATCCGCTCACAATTCCACAC
AACATACGAGCCGGAAGCATAAAGTGTAAAGCCTGGGGTGCCTAATGAGTGAGCTAACTCACATTAATTG
CGTTGCGCTCACTGCCCGCTTTCCAGTCGGGAAACCTGTCGTGCCAGCGGATCCGCATCTCAATTAGTCA
GCAACCATAGTCCCGCCCCTAACTCCGCCCAGTTCCGCCCATTCTCCGCCCCATGGCTGACTAATTTTTT
TTATTTATGCAGAGGCCGAGGCCGCCTCGGCCTCTGAGCTATTCCAGAAGTAGTGAGGAGGCTTTTTTGG
AGGCCTAGGCTTTTGCAAAAAGCTAACTTGTTTATTGCAGCTTATAATGGTTACAAATAAAGCAATAGCA
TCACAAATTTCACAAATAAAGCATTTTTTTCACTGCATTCTAGTTGTGGTTTGTCCAAACTCATCAATGT
ATCTTATCATGTCTGGATCCGCTGCATTAATGAATCGGCCAACGCGCGGGGAGAGGCGGTTTGCGTATTG
GGCGCTCTTCCGCTTCCTCGCTCACTGACTCGCTGCGCTCGGTCGTTCGGCTGCGGCGAGCGGTATCAGC
TCACTCAAAGGCGGTAATACGGTTATCCACAGAATCAGGGGATAACGCAGGAAAGAACATGTGAGCAAAA
GGCCAGCAAAAGGCCAGGAACCGTAAAAAGGCCGCGTTGCTGGCGTTTTTCCATAGGCTCCGCCCCCCTG
ACGAGCATCACAAAAATCGACGCTCAAGTCAGAGGTGGCGAAACCCGACAGGACTATAAAGATACCAGGC
GTTTCCCCCTGGAAGCTCCCTCGTGCGCTCTCCTGTTCCGACCCTGCCGCTTACCGGATACCTGTCCGCC
TTTCTCCCTTCGGGAAGCGTGGCGCTTTCTCATAGCTCACGCTGTAGGTATCTCAGTTCGGTGTAGGTCG
TTCGCTCCAAGCTGGGCTGTGTGCACGAACCCCCCGTTCAGCCCGACCGCTGCGCCTTATCCGGTAACTA
TCGTCTTGAGTCCAACCCGGTAAGACACGACTTATCGCCACTGGCAGCAGCCACTGGTAACAGGATTAGC
AGAGCGAGGTATGTAGGCGGTGCTACAGAGTTCTTGAAGTGGTGGCCTAACTACGGCTACACTAGAAGAA
CAGTATTTGGTATCTGCGCTCTGCTGAAGCCAGTTACCTTCGGAAAAAGAGTTGGTAGCTCTTGATCCGG
CAAACAAACCACCGCTGGTAGCGGTGGTTTTTTTGTTTGCAAGCAGCAGATTACGCGCAGAAAAAAAGGA
TCTCAAGAAGATCCTTTGATCTTTTCTACGGGGTCTGACGCTCAGTGGAACGAAAACTCACGTTAAGGGA
TTTTGGTCATGAGATTATCAAAAAGGATCTTCACCTAGATCCTTTTAAATTAAAAATGAAGTTTTAAATC
AATCTAAAGTATATATGAGTAAACTTGGTCTGACAGTTACCAATGCTTAATCAGTGAGGCACCTATCTCA
GCGATCTGTCTATTTCGTTCATCCATAGTTGCCTGACTCCCCGTCGTGTAGATAACTACGATACGGGAGG
GCTTACCATCTGGCCCCAGTGCTGCAATGATACCGCGAGACCCACGCTCACCGGCTCCAGATTTATCAGC
AATAAACCAGCCAGCCGGAAGGGCCGAGCGCAGAAGTGGTCCTGCAACTTTATCCGCCTCCATCCAGTCT
ATTAATTGTTGCCGGGAAGCTAGAGTAAGTAGTTCGCCAGTTAATAGTTTGCGCAACGTTGTTGCCATTG
CTACAGGCATCGTGGTGTCACGCTCGTCGTTTGGTATGGCTTCATTCAGCTCCGGTTCCCAACGATCAAG
GCGAGTTACATGATCCCCCATGTTGTGCAAAAAAGCGGTTAGCTCCTTCGGTCCTCCGATCGTTGTCAGA
AGTAAGTTGGCCGCAGTGTTATCACTCATGGTTATGGCAGCACTGCATAATTCTCTTACTGTCATGCCAT
CCGTAAGATGCTTTTCTGTGACTGGTGAGTACTCAACCAAGTCATTCTGAGAATAGTGTATGCGGCGACC
GAGTTGCTCTTGCCCGGCGTCAATACGGGATAATACCGCGCCACATAGCAGAACTTTAAAAGTGCTCATC
ATTGGAAAACGTTCTTCGGGGCGAAAACTCTCAAGGATCTTACCGCTGTTGAGATCCAGTTCGATGTAAC
CCACTCGTGCACCCAACTGATCTTCAGCATCTTTTACTTTCACCAGCGTTTCTGGGTGAGCAAAAACAGG
AAGGCAAAATGCCGCAAAAAAGGGAATAAGGGCGACACGGAAATGTTGAATACTCATACTCTTCCTTTTT
CAATATTATTGAAGCATTTATCAGGGTTATTGTCTCATGAGCGGATACATATTTGAATGTATTTAGAAAA
ATAAACAAATAGGGGTTCCGCGCACATTTCCCCGAAAAGTGCCACCTGGGTCGACATTGATTATTGACTA
GTTATTAATAGTAATCAATTACGGGGTCATTAGTTCATAGCCCATATATGGAGTTCCGCGTTACATAACT
TACGGTAAATGGCCCGCCTGGCTGACCGCCCAACGACCCCCGCCCATTGACGTCAATAATGACGTATGTT
CCCATAGTAACGCCAATAGGGACTTTCCATTGACGTCAATGGGTGGAGTATTTACGGTAAACTGCCCACT
TGGCAGTACATCAAGTGTATCATATGCCAAGTACGCCCCCTATTGACGTCAATGACGGTAAATGGCCCGC
CTGGCATTATGCCCAGTACATGACCTTATGGGACTTTCCTACTTGGCAGTACATCTACGTATTAGTCATC
GCTATTACCATGGTCGAGGTGAGCCCCACGTTCTGCTTCACTCTCCCCATCTCCCCCCCCTCCCCACCCC
CAATTTTGTATTTATTTATTTTTTAATTATTTTGTGCAGCGATGGGGGCGGGGGGGGGGGGGGCGCGCGC
CAGGCGGGGCGGGGCGGGGCGAGGGGCGGGGCGGGGCGAGGCGGAAAGGTGCGGCGGCAGCCAATCAGAG
CGGCGCGCTCCGAAAGTTTCCTTTTATGGCGAGGCGGCGGCGGCGGCGGCCCTATAAAAAGCGAAGCGCG
CGGCGGGCGGGAGTCGCTGCGTTGCCTTCGCCCCGTGCCCCGCTCCGCGCCGCCTCGCGCCGCCCGCCCC
GGCTCTGACTGACCGCGTTACTCCCACAGGTGAGCGGGCGGGACGGCCCTTCTCCTCCGGGCTGTAATTA
GCGCTTGGTTTAATGACGGCTCGTTTCTTTTCTGTGGCTGCGTGAAAGCCTTAAAGGGCTCCGGGAGGGC
CCTTTGTGCGGGGGGGAGCGGCTCGGGGGGTGCGTGCGTGTGTGTGTGCGTGGGGAGCGCCGCGTGCGGC
TCCGCGCTGCCCGGCGGCTGTGAGCGCTGCGGGCGCGGCGCGGGGCTTTGTGCGCTCCGCAGTGTGCGCG
AGGGGAGCGCGGCCGGGGGCGGTGCCCCGCGGTGCGGGGGGGGCTGCGAGGGGAACAAAGGCTGCGTGCG
GGGTGTGTGCGTGGGGGGGTGAGCAGGGGGTGTGGGCGCGGCGGTCGGGCTGTAACCCCCCCCTGCACCC
CCCTCCCCGAGTTGCTGAGCACGGCCCGGCTTCGGGTGCGGGGCTCCGTACGGGGCGTGGCGCGGGGCTC
GCCGTGCCGGGCGGGGGGTGGCGGCAGGTGGGGGTGCCGGGCGGGGCGGGGCCGCCTCGGGCCGGGGAGG
GCTCGGGGGAGGGGCGCGGCGGCCCCCGGAGCGCCGGCGGCTGTCGAGGCGCGGCGAGCCGCAGCCATTG
CCTTTTATGGTAATCGTGCGAGAGGGCGCAGGGACTTCCTTTGTCCCAAATCTGTGCGGAGCCGAAATCT
GGGAGGCGCCGCCGCACCCCCTCTAGCGGGCGCGGGGCGAAGCGGTGCGGCGCCGGCAGGAAGGAAATGG
GCGGGGAGGGCCTTCGTGCGTCGCCGCGCCGCCGTCCCCTTCTCCCTCTCCAGCCTCGGGGCTGTCCGCG
GGGGGACGGCTGCCTTCGGGGGGGACGGGGCAGGGCGGGGTTCGGCTTCTGGCGTGTGACCGGCGGCTCT
AGAGCCTCTGCTAACCATGTTCATGCCTTCTTCTTTTTCCTACAGCTCCTGGGCAACGTGCTGGTTATTG
TGCTGTCTCATCATTTTGGCAAAGAATTGATTAATTCGAGCGAAGGCGCGCCCATTACTCGCATCCATTC
TCAGGCTGTCTCGTCTCGTCTCGCACGCGTGCCGCCACCATGTCTAGAGGAGTGCAGGTGGAAACCATCT
CCCCAGGAGACGGGCGCACCTTCCCCAAGCGCGGCCAGACCTGCGTGGTGCACTACACCGGGATGCTTGA
AGATGGAAAGAAATTTGATTCCTCCCGGGACAGAAACAAGCCCTTTAAGTTTATGCTAGGCAAGCAGGAG
GTGATCCGAGGCTGGGAAGAAGGGGTTGCCCAGATGAGTGTGGGTCAGAGAGCCAAACTGACTATATCTC
CAGATTATGCCTATGGTGCCACTGGGCACCCAGGCATCATCCCACCACATGCCACTCTCGTCTTCGATGT
GGAGCTTCTAAAACTGGAATCCGGAGGGTCTGGCTCCGGATCAAGTGGTGGCAGCGGTACCGGCGAGAAG
ATCGCCAGCTGTGCCGCCGAGCTGACCTACCTGTGCTGGATGATCACCCACAACGGCACCGCCATCAAGA
GGGCCACCTTCATGAGCTACAACACCATCATCAGCAACAGCCTGAGCTTCGACATCGTGAACAAGAGCCT
GCAGTTCAAGTACAAGACCCAGAAGGCCACCATCCTGGAGGCCAGCCTGAAGAAGCTGATCCCCGCCTGG
GAGTTCACCATCATCCCTTACAACGGCCAGAAGCACCAGAGCGACATCACCGACATCGTGTCCAGCCTGC
AGCTGCAGTTCGAGAGCAGCGAGGAGGCCGACAAGGGCAACAGCCACAGCAAGAAGATGCTGAAGGCCCT
GCTGTCCGAGGGCGAGAGCATCTGGGAGATCACCGAGAAGATCCTGAACAGCTTCGAGTACACCAGCAGG
TTCACCAAGACCAAGACCCTGTACCAGTTCCTGTTCCTGGCCACATTCATCAACTGCGGCAGGTTCAGCG
ACATCAAGAACGTGGACCCCAAGAGCTTCAAGCTGGTGCAGAACAAGTACCTGGGCGTGATCATTCAGTG
CCTGGTGACCGAGACCAAGACAAGCGTGTCCAGGCACATCTACTTTTTCAGCGCCAGAGGCAGGATCGAC
CCCCTGGTGTACCTGGACGAGTTCCTGAGGAACAGCGAGCCCGTGCTGAAGAGAGTGAACAGGACCGGCA
ACAGCAGCAGCAACAAGCAGGAGTACCAGCTGCTGAAGGACAACCTGGTGCGCAGCTACAACAAGGCCCT
GAAGAAGAACGCCCCCTACCCCATCTTCGCTATCAAGAACGGCCCTAAGAGCCACATCGGCAGGCACCTG
ATGACCAGCTTTCTGAGCATGAAGGGCCTGACCGAGCTGACAAACGTGGTGGGCAACTGGAGCGACAAGA
GGGCCTCCGCCGTGGCCAGGACCACCTACACCCACCAGATCACCGCCATCCCCGACCACTACTTCGCCCT
GGTGTCCAGGTACTACGCCTACGACCCCATCAGCAAGGAGATGATCGCCCTGAAGGACGAGACCAACCCC
ATCGAGGAGTGGCAGCACATCGAGCAGCTGAAGGGCAGCGCCGAGGGCAGCATCAGATACCCCGCCTGGA
ACGGCATCATCAGCCAGGAGGTGCTGGACTACCTGAGCAGCTACATCAACAGGCGGATCCCCAAGAAAAA
GCGGAAGGTGTGAGAATTCCTGTGCCTTCTAGTTGCCAGCCATCTGTTGTTTGCCCCTCCCCCGTGCCTT
CCTTGACCCTGGAAGGTGCCACTCCCACTGTCCTTTCCTAATAAAATGAGGAAATTGCATCGCATTGTCT
GAGTAGGTGTCATTCTATTCTGGGGGGTGGGGTGGGGCAGGACAGCAAGGGGGAGGATTGGGAAGACAAT
AGCAGGCATGCTGGGGATGCGGTGGGCTCTATGGCTTCTGAGGCGGAAAGAACCAGCTGGGGCTCTAGGG
GGTATCCCCACGCGCCCTGTAGCGTGTACCGCTGGGAGTTCGTAGACGGAAACAAACGCAGAATCCAAGC
GCGGCCGCCCAGGATACATAGATTACCACAACTCCGAGCCCTTCCACCGCTAGCGCACTCCTCAGGTGCA
GGCTGCCTATCAGAAGGTGGTGGCTGGTGTGGCCAATGCCCTGGCTCACAAATACCACTGAGATCTTTTT
CCCTCTGCCAAAAATTATGGGGACATCATGAAGCCCCTTGAGCATCTGACTTCTGGCTAATAAAGGAAAT
TTATTTTCATTGCAATAGTGTGTTGGAATTTTTTGTGTCTCTCACTCGGAAGGACATATGGGAGGGCAAA
TCATTTAAAACATCAGAATGAGTATTTGGTTTAGAGTTTGGCAACATATGCCCATATGCTGGCTGCCATG
AACAAAGGTTGGCTATAAAGAGGTCATCAGTATATGAAACAGCCCCCTGCTGTCCATTCCTTATTCCATA
GAAAAGCCTTGACTTGAGGTTAGATTTTTTTTATATTTTGTTTTGTGTTATTTTTTTCTTTAACATCCCT
AAAATTTTCCTTACATGTTTTACTAGCCAGATTTTTCCTCCTCTCCTGACTACTCCCAGTCATAGCTGTC
CCTCTTCTCTTATGGAGATCCCTCGACCTGCAG
Features (pLannotate 1.2.2; 20 found; start..end, strand, type, name):
     46..62      -  protein_bind   lac operator: The lac repressor binds to the lac operator to inhibit transcription in E. coli. This inhibition can be relieved by adding lactose or isopropyl-β-D-thiogalactopyranoside (IPTG). lac repressor encoded by lacI
     70..100     -  promoter       lac promoter: promoter for the E. coli lac operon
    115..136     -  protein_bind   CAP binding site: CAP binding activates transcription in the presence of cAMP. E. coli catabolite activator protein
    149..188     -  CDS            lacI (fragment): lac repressor; lacI; The lac repressor binds to the lac operator to inhibit transcription in E. coli. This inhibition can be relieved by adding lactose or isopropyl-β-D-thiogalactopyranoside (IPTG).
    195..217     +  promoter       SV40 promoter (fragment): SV40 enhancer and early promoter
    221..355     +  rep_origin     SV40 ori: SV40 origin of replication
    375..509     +  polyA_signal   SV40 poly(A) signal: SV40 polyadenylation signal
    511..565     -  CDS            lacI (fragment): lac repressor; lacI; The lac repressor binds to the lac operator to inhibit transcription in E. coli. This inhibition can be relieved by adding lactose or isopropyl-β-D-thiogalactopyranoside (IPTG).
    748..1336    -  rep_origin     ori: high-copy-number ColE1/pMB1/pBR322/pUC origin of replication
   1507..2367    -  CDS            AmpR: β-lactamase; bla; confers resistance to ampicillin, carbenicillin, and related antibiotics
   2368..2472    -  promoter       AmpR promoter: bla
   2503..2882    +  enhancer       CMV enhancer: human cytomegalovirus immediate early enhancer
   2884..3159    +  promoter       chicken β-actin promoter: No description available
   3160..4175    +  intron         chimeric intron: chimera between introns from chicken β-actin and rabbit β-globin
   4319..4639    +  CDS            DmrB: F36V mutant of FK506-binding protein FKBP12 binds synthetic ligands that do not bind wild-type FKBP
   4681..5869    +  CDS            FLPo (fragment): nuclear-targeted site-specific recombinase FLPo is a mouse codon-optimized fusion between the SV40 nuclear localization signal and a thermostable version of the Saccharomyces cerevisiae site-specific recombinase FLP. Recombination occurs at FRT sequences.
   5900..6124    +  polyA_signal   bGH poly(A) signal: bovine growth hormone polyadenylation signal
   6128..6149    +  promoter       SV40 promoter (fragment): SV40 enhancer and early promoter
   6287..6358    +  CDS            HBB (fragment): HBB_PONPY - Experimental evidence at transcript level: Swiss-Prot protein existence level 2. Involved in oxygen transport from the lung to the various peripheral tissues. From Pongo pygmaeus (Bornean orangutan).
   6429..6484    +  polyA_signal   β-globin poly(A) signal: rabbit β-globin polyadenylation signal (Gil and Proudfoot, 1987)
