[The description below was written by a language model from this plasmid's Addgene catalogue record and pLannotate feature annotations shown in this document.]
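Description:
pBW2273_pCAG-PV1-FKBP-L1-FlpO-28C-NLS-BGHpA is a 6.8 kb mammalian expression plasmid built on the pCAGGS backbone that encodes one half of a chemically inducible split Flp recombinase. It is propagated in E. coli as a high-copy plasmid through a ColE1/pUC-type origin and selected with ampicillin via the β-lactamase gene. The backbone also carries residual lac regulatory sequences and an SV40 origin with an SV40 polyadenylation signal. The SV40 origin can support episomal replication in cells expressing large T antigen.

The expression cassette is driven by the CAG promoter, annotated here as the CMV immediate-early enhancer, the chicken β-actin promoter and a chimeric β-actin/β-globin intron, which together give strong, broadly active transcription in mammalian cells. The open reading frame, cloned between KpnI and EcoRI sites, places an FKBP chemically induced dimerization domain at the N terminus. This is followed, as the plasmid name indicates, by a linker (L1), and then by the codon-optimized FlpO fragment running from amino acid 28 to the C terminus, with a nuclear localization signal at the C-terminal end. The annotation software matches the FKBP segment to the F36V variant of FKBP12 (DmrB), although the catalogue entry simply calls it FKBP. Transcription terminates at a bovine growth hormone polyadenylation signal, and the backbone's rabbit β-globin polyadenylation region lies downstream.

This fragment alone is expected to be inactive. It is presumably co-expressed with a complementary N-terminal Flp fragment fused to a partner dimerization domain, which the record does not describe. A small-molecule dimerizer would then reconstitute recombinase activity at FRT sites. This suits it to drug-gated control of recombination and to synthetic gene circuits in mammalian cells.
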