Addgene plasmid #108756: pBW2273_pCAG-PV1-FKBP-L1-FlpO-28C-NLS-BGHpA
Purpose: Expresses aa28 to C-terminus of Flp recombinase fused to FKBP CID
Depositing lab: Wilson Wong. Depositing organization: Boston University Main Campus. Publication: High-performance chemical- and light-inducible recombinases in mammalian cells and mice. Weinberg BH, Cho JH, Agarwal Y, Pham NTH, Caraballo LD, Walkosz M, Ortega C, Trexler M, Tague N, Law B, Benman WKJ, Letendre J, Beal J, Wong WW. Nat Commun. 2019 Oct 24;10(1):4845. doi: 10.1038/s41467-019-12800-7. PubMed 31649244.
Backbone
  Vector backbone: pCAGGS
  Vector type: Mammalian Expression, Cre/Lox, Synthetic Biology
Growth in bacteria
  Bacterial resistance: Ampicillin, 100 μg/mL
  Growth temperature: 37°C
  Growth strain: NEB Stable
  Copy number: High Copy
Gene/Insert
  Gene/Insert name: Flp recombinase fragment aa28 to C-terminus
  Species: Synthetic
  Promoter: pCAG
  Tag / fusion protein: FKBP (N terminal on insert); NLS (C terminal on insert)
  Cloning method: Restriction Enzyme; 5′ cloning site KpnI (not destroyed); 3′ cloning site EcoRI (not destroyed)
Terms and licenses: Academic/Nonprofit Terms; Industry Terms: Not Available to Industry
Depositor comments: Please visit https://www.biorxiv.org/content/10.1101/747121v1 for bioRxiv preprint.
How to cite: pBW2273_pCAG-PV1-FKBP-L1-FlpO-28C-NLS-BGHpA was a gift from Wilson Wong (Addgene plasmid # 108756 ; http://n2t.net/addgene:108756 ; RRID:Addgene_108756)
