>Addgene plasmid #108756 | pBW2273_pCAG-PV1-FKBP-L1-FlpO-28C-NLS-BGHpA | addgene partial sequence | sequence record 216966 | Addgene Partial NGS Result
TGCACCCCCCTCCCCGAGTTGCTGAGCACGGCCCGGCTTCGGGTGCGGGGCTCCGTACGGGGCGTGGCGC
GGGGCTCGCCGTGCCGGGCGGGGGGTGGCGGCAGGTGGGGGTGCCGGGCGGGGCGGGGCCGCCTCGGGCC
GGGGAGGGCTCGGGGGAGGGGCGCGGCGGCCCCCGGAGCGCCGGCGGCTGTCGAGGCGCGGCGAGCCGCA
GCCATTGCCTTTTATGGTAATCGTGCGAGAGGGCGCAGGGACTTCCTTTGTCCCAAATCTGTGCGGAGCC
GAAATCTGGGAGGCGCCGCCGCACCCCCTCTAGCGGGCGCGGGGCGAAGCGGTGCGGCGCCGGCAGGAAG
GAAATGGGCGGGGAGGGCCTTCGTGCGTCGCCGCGCCGCCGTCCCCTTCTCCCTCTCCAGCCTCGGGGCT
GTCCGCGGGGGGACGGCTGCCTTCGGGGGGGACGGGGCAGGGCGGGGTTCGGCTTCTGGCGTGTGACCGG
CGGCTCTAGAGCCTCTGCTAACCATGTTCATGCCTTCTTCTTTTTCCTACAGCTCCTGGGCAACGTGCTG
GTTATTGTGCTGTCTCATCATTTTGGCAAAGAATTGATTAATTCGAGCGAAGGCGCGCCCATTACTCGCA
TCCATTCTCAGGCTGTCTCGTCTCGTCTCGCACGCGTGCCGCCACCATGTCTAGAGGAGTGCAGGTGGAA
ACCATCTCCCCAGGAGACGGGCGCACCTTCCCCAAGCGCGGCCAGACCTGCGTGGTGCACTACACCGGGA
TGCTTGAAGATGGAAAGAAATTTGATTCCTCCCGGGACAGAAACAAGCCCTTTAAGTTTATGCTAGGCAA
GCAGGAGGTGATCCGAGGCTGGGAAGAAGGGGTTGCCCAGATGAGTGTGGGTCAGAGAGCCAAACTGACT
ATATCTCCAGATTATGCCTATGGTGCCACTGGGCACCCAGGCATCATCCCACCACATGCCACTCTCGTCT
TCGATGTGGAGCTTCTAAAACTGGAATCCGGAGGGTCTGGCTCCGGATCAAGTGGTGGCAGCGGTACCGG
CGAGAAGATCGCCAGCTGTGCCGCCGAGCTGACCTACCTGTGCTGGATGATCACCCACAACGGCACCGCC
ATCAAGAGGGCCACCTTCATGAGCTACAACACCATCATCAGCAACAGCCTGAGCTTCGACATCGTGAACA
AGAGCCTGCAGTTCAAGTACAAGACCCAGAAGGCCACCATCCTGGAGGCCAGCCTGAAGAAGCTGATCCC
CGCCTGGGAGTTCACCATCATCCCTTACAACGGCCAGAAGCACCAGAGCGACATCACCGACATCGTGTCC
AGCCTGCAGCTGCAGTTCGAGAGCAGCGAGGAGGCCGACAAGGGCAACAGCCACAGCAAGAAGATGCTGA
AGGCCCTGCTGTCCGAGGGCGAGAGCATCTGGGAGATCACCGAGAAGATCCTGAACAGCTTCGAGTACAC
CAGCAGGTTCACCAAGACCAAGACCCTGTACCAGTTCCTGTTCCTGGCCACATTCATCAACTGCGGCAGG
TTCAGCGACATCAAGAACGTGGACCCCAAGAGCTTCAAGCTGGTGCAGAACAAGTACCTGGGCGTGATCA
TTCAGTGCCTGGTGACCGAGACCAAGACAAGCGTGTCCAGGCACATCTACTTTTTCAGCGCCAGAGGCAG
GATCGACCCCCTGGTGTACCTGGACGAGTTCCTGAGGAACAGCGAGCCCGTGCTGAAGAGAGTGAACAGG
ACCGGCAACAGCAGCAGCAACAAGCAGGAGTACCAGCTGCTGAAGGACAACCTGGTGCGCAGCTACAACA
AGGCCCTGAAGAAGAACGCCCCCTACCCCATCTTCGCTATCAAGAACGGCCCTAAGAGCCACATCGGCAG
GCACCTGATGACCAGCTTTCTGAGCATGAAGGGCCTGACCGAGCTGACAAACGTGGTGGGCAACTGGAGC
GACAAGAGGGCCTCCGCCGTGGCCAGGACCACCTACACCCACCAGATCACCGCCATCCCCGACCACTACT
TCGCCCTGGTGTCCAGGTACTACGCCTACGACCCCATCAGCAAGGAGATGATCGCCCTGAAGGACGAGAC
CAACCCCATCGAGGAGTGGCAGCACATCGAGCAGCTGAAGGGCAGCGCCGAGGGCAGCATCAGATACCCC
GCCTGGAACGGCATCATCAGCCAGGAGGTGCTGGACTACCTGAGCAGCTACATCAACAGGCGGATCCCCA
AGAAAAAGCGGAAGGTGTGAGAATTCCTGTGCCTTCTAGTTGCCAGCCATCTGTTGTTTGCCCCTCCCCC
GTGCCTTCCTTGACCCTGGAAGGTGCCACTCCCACTGTCCTTTCCTAATAAAATGAGGAAATTGCATCGC
ATTGTCTGAGTAGGTGTCATTCTATTCTGGGGGGTGGGGTGGGGCAGGACAGCAAGGGGGAGGATTGGGA
AGACAATAGCAGGCATGCTGGGGATGCGGTGGGCTCTATGGCTTCTGAGGCGGAAAGAACCAGCTGGGGC
TCTAGGGGGTATCCCCACGCGCCCTGTAGCGTGTACCGCTGGGAGTTCGTAGACGGAAACAAACGCAGAA
TCCAAGCGCGGCCGCCCAGGATACATAGATTACCACAACTCCGAGCCCTTCCACCGCTAGCGCACTCCTC
AGGTGCAGGCTGCCTATCAGAAGGTGGTGGCTGGTGTGGCCAATGCCCTGGCTCACAAATACCACTGAGA
TCTTTTTCCCTCTGCCAAAAATTATGGGGACATCATGAAGCCCCTTGAGCATCTGACTTCTGGCTAATAA
AGGAAATTTATTTTCATTGCAATAGTGTGTTGGAATTTTTTGTGTCTCTCACTCGGAAGGACATATGGGA
GGGCAAATCATTTAAAACATCAGAATGAGTATTTGGTTTAGAGTTTGGCAACATATGCCCATATGCTGGC
TGCCATGAACAAAGGTTGGCTATAAAGAGGTCATCAGTATATGAAACAGCCCCCTGCTGTCCATTCCTTA
TTCCATAGAAAAGCCTTGACTTGAGGTTAGATTTTTTTTATATTTTGTTTTGTGTTATTTTTTTCTTTAA
CATCCCTAAAATTTTCCTTACATGTTTTACTAGCCAGATTTTTCCTCCTCTCCTGACTACTCCCAGTCAT
AGCTGTCCCTCTTCTCTTATGGAGATCCCTCGACCTGCAGCCCAAGCTTGGCGTAATCATGGTCATAGCT
GTTTCCTGTGTGAAATTGTTATCCGCTCACAATTCCACACAACATACGAGCCGGAAGCATAAAGTGTAAA
GCCTGGGGTGCCTAATGAGTGAGCTAACTCACATTAATTGCGTTGCGCTCACTGCCCGCTTTCCAGTCGG
GAAACCTGTCGTGCCAGCGGATCCGCATCTCAATTAGTCAGCAACCATAGTCCCGCCCCTAACTCCGCCC
AGTTCCGCCCATTCTCCGCCCCATGGCTGACTAATTTTTTTTATTTATGCAGAGGCCGAGGCCGCCTCGG
CCTCTGAGCTATTCCAGAAGTAGTGAGGAGGCTTTTTTGGAGGCCTAGGCTTTTGCAAAAAGCTAACTTG
TTTATTGCAGCTTATAATGGTTACAAATAAAGCAATAGCATCACAAATTTCACAAATAAAGCATTTTTTT
CACTGCATTCTAGTTGTGGTTTGTCCAAACTCATCAATGTATCTTATCATGTCTGGATCCGCTGCATTAA
TGAATCGGCCAACGCGCGGGGAGAGGCGGTTTGCGTATTGGGCGCTCTTCCGCTTCCTCGCTCACTGACT
CGCTGCGCTCGGTCGTTCGGCTGCGGCGAGCGGTATCAGCTCACTCAAAGGCGGTAATACGGTTATCCAC
AGAATCAGGGGATAACGCAGGAAAGAACATGTGAGCAAAAGGCCAGCAAAAGGCCAGGAACCGTAAAAAG
GCCGCGTTGCTGGCGTTTTTCCATAGGCTCCGCCCCCCTGACGAGCATCACAAAAATCGACGCTCAAGTC
AGAGGTGGCGAAACCCGACAGGACTATAAAGATACCAGGCGTTTCCCCCTGGAAGCTCCCTCGTGCGCTC
TCCTGTTCCGACCCTGCCGCTTACCGGATACCTGTCCGCCTTTCTCCCTTCGGGAAGCGTGGCGCTTTCT
CATAGCTCACGCTGTAGGTATCTCAGTTCGGTGTAGGTCGTTCGCTCCAAGCTGGGCTGTGTGCACGAAC
CCCCCGTTCAGCCCGACCGCTGCGCCTTATCCGGTAACTATCGTCTTGAGTCCAACCCGGTAAGACACGA
CTTATCGCCACTGGCAGCAGCCACTGGTAACAGGATTAGCAGAGCGAGGTATGTAGGCGGTGCTACAGAG
TTCTTGAAGTGGTGGCCTAACTACGGCTACACTAGAAGAACAGTATTTGGTATCTGCGCTCTGCTGAAGC
CAGTTACCTTCGGAAAAAGAGTTGGTAGCTCTTGATCCGGCAAACAAACCACCGCTGGTAGCGGTGGTTT
TTTTGTTTGCAAGCAGCAGATTACGCGCAGAAAAAAAGGATCTCAAGAAGATCCTTTGATCTTTTCTACG
GGGTCTGACGCTCAGTGGAACGAAAACTCACGTTAAGGGATTTTGGTCATGAGATTATCAAAAAGGATCT
TCACCTAGATCCTTTTAAATTAAAAATGAAGTTTTAAATCAATCTAAAGTATATATGAGTAAACTTGGTC
TGACAGTTACCAATGCTTAATCAGTGAGGCACCTATCTCAGCGATCTGTCTATTTCGTTCATCCATAGTT
GCCTGACTCCCCGTCGTGTAGATAACTACGATACGGGAGGGCTTACCATCTGGCCCCAGTGCTGCAATGA
TACCGCGAGACCCACGCTCACCGGCTCCAGATTTATCAGCAATAAACCAGCCAGCCGGAAGGGCCGAGCG
CAGAAGTGGTCCTGCAACTTTATCCGCCTCCATCCAGTCTATTAATTGTTGCCGGGAAGCTAGAGTAAGT
AGTTCGCCAGTTAATAGTTTGCGCAACGTTGTTGCCATTGCTACAGGCATCGTGGTGTCACGCTCGTCGT
TTGGTATGGCTTCATTCAGCTCCGGTTCCCAACGATCAAGGCGAGTTACATGATCCCCCATGTTGTGCAA
AAAAGCGGTTAGCTCCTTCGGTCCTCCGATCGTTGTCAGAAGTAAGTTGGCCGCAGTGTTATCACTCATG
GTTATGGCAGCACTGCATAATTCTCTTACTGTCATGCCATCCGTAAGATGCTTTTCTGTGACTGGTGAGT
ACTCAACCAAGTCATTCTGAGAATAGTGTATGCGGCGACCGAGTTGCTCTTGCCCGGCGTCAATACGGGA
TAATACCGCGCCACATAGCAGAACTTTAAAAGTGCTCATCATTGGAAAACGTTCTTCGGGGCGAAAACTC
TCAAGGATCTTACCGCTGTTGAGATCCAGTTCGATGTAACCCACTCGTGCACCCAACTGATCTTCAGCAT
CTTTTACTTTCACCAGCGTTTCTGGGTGAGCAAAAACAGGAAGGCAAAATGCCGCAAAAAAGGGAATAAG
GGCGACACGGAAATGTTGAATACTCATACTCTTCCTTTTTCAATATTATTGAAGCATTTATCAGGGTTAT
TGTCTCATGAGCGGATACATATTTGAATGTATTTAGAAAAATAAACAAATAGGGGTTCCGCGCACATTTC
CCCGAAAAGTGCCACCTGGGTCGACATTGATTATTGACTAGTTATTAATAGTAATCAATTACGGGGTCAT
TAGTTCATAGCCCATATATGGAGTTCCGCGTTACATAACTTACGGTAAATGGCCCGCCTGGCTGACCGCC
CAACGACCCCCGCCCATTGACGTCAATAATGACGTATGTTCCCATAGTAACGCCAATAGGGACTTTCCAT
TGACGTCAATGGGTGGAGTATTTACGGTAAACTGCCCACTTGGCAGTACATCAAGTGTATCATATGCCAA
GTACGCCCCCTATTGACGTCAATGACGGTAAATGGCCCGCCTGGCATTATGCCCAGTACATGACCTTATG
GGACTTTCCTACTTGGCAGTACATCTACGTATTAGTCATCGCTATTACCATGGTCGAGGTGAGCCCCACG
TTCTGCTTCACTCTCCCCATCTCCCCCCCCTCCCCACCCCCAATTTTGTATTTATTTATTTTTTAATTAT
TTTGTGCAGCGATGGGGGCGGGGGGGGGGGG
